>Addgene plasmid #54980 | mCherry-ARP2-N-14 | depositor partial sequence | sequence record 85367 | insert sequence
CCGCTAGCGCTACCGGACTCAGATCTCGAGACCGCCATGGACAGCCAGGGCAGGAAGGTGGTGGTGTGCG
ACAACGGCACCGGGTTTGTGAAGTGTGGATATGCAGGCTCTAACTTTCCAGAACACATCTTCCCAGCTTT
GGTTGGAAGACCTATTATCAGATCAACCACCAAAGTGGGAAACATTGAAATCAAGAATAACAAAAAGATG
GATCTTATGGTTGGTGATGAGGCAAGTGAATTACGATCAATGTTAGAAGTTAACTACCCTATGGAAAATG
GCATAGTACGAAATTGGGATGACATGAAACACCTGTGGGACTACACATTTGGACCAGAGAAACTTAATAT
AGATACCAGAAATTGTAAAATCTTACTCACAGAACCTCCTATGAACCCAACCAAAAACAGAGAGAAGATT
GTAGAGGTAATGTTTGAAACTTACCAGTTTTCCGGTGTATATGTAGCCATCCAGGCAGTTCTGACTTTGT
ACGCTCAAGGTTTATTGACTGGTGTAGTGGTAGACTCTGGAGATGGTGTGACTCACATTTGCCCAGTATA
TGAAGGCTTTTCTCTCCCTCATCTTACCAGGAGACTGGATATTGCTGGGAGGGATATAACTAGATATCTT
ATCAAGCTACTTCTGTTGCGAGGATACGCCTTCAACCACTCTGCTGATTTTGAAACGGTTCGCATGATTA
AAGAAAAACTGTGTTACGTGGGATATAATATTGAGCAAGAGCAGAAACTGGCCTTAGAAACCACAGTATT
AGTTGAATCTTATACACTCCCAGATGGACGTATCATCAAAGTTGGGGGAGAGAGATTTGAAGCACCAGAA
GCTTTATTTCAGCCTCACTTGATCAATGTTGAAGGAGTTGGTGTTGCTGAATTGCTTTTTAACACAATTC
AGGCAGCTGACATTGATACCAGATCTGAATTCTACAAACACATTGTGCTTTCTGGAGGGTCTACTATGTA
TCCTGGCCTGCCATCACGGTTGGAACGAGAACTTAAACAGCTTTACTTAGAACGAGTTTTGAAGGGTGAT
GTGGAAAAACTTTCTAAATTTAAGATCCGCATTGAAGACCCACCCCGCAGAAAGCACATGGTATTCCTGG
GTGGTGCAGTTCTAGCGGATATCATGAAAGACAAAGACAACTTTTGGATGACCCGACAAGAGTACCAAGA
AAAGGGTGTCCGTGTGCTAGAGAAACTTGGTGTGACTGTTCGAGGGGGTGCGTCAGGCGGCAGCGGATCT
GGACCGGTCGCCACCATGGTGAGCAAGGGCGAGGAGGATAACATGGCCATCATCAAGGAGTTCATGCGCT
TCAAGGTGCACATGGAGGGCTCCGTGAACGGCCACGAGTTCGAGATCGAGGGCGAGGGCGAGGGCCGCCC
CTACGAGGGCACCCAGACCGCCAAGCTGAAGGTGACCAAGGGTGGCCCCCTGCCCTTCGCCTGGGACATC
CTGTCCCCTCAGTTCATGTACGGCTCCAAGGCCTACGTGAAGCACCCCGCCGACATCCCCGACTACTTGA
AGCTGTCCTTCCCCGAGGGCTTCAAGTGGGAGCGCGTGATGAACTTCGAGGACGGCGGCGTGGTGACCGT
GACCCAGGACTCCTCCCTGCAGGACGGCGAGTTCATCTACAAGGTGAAGCTGCGCGGCACCAACTTCCCC
TCCGACGGCCCCGTAATGCAGAAGAAGACCATGGGCTGGGAGGCCTCCTCCGAGCGGATGTACCCCGAGG
ACGGCGCCCTGAAGGGCGAGATCAAGCAGAGGCTGAAGCTGAAGGACGGCGGCCACTACGACGCTGAGGT
CAAGACCACCTACAAGGCCAAGAAGCCCGTGCAGCTGCCCGGCGCCTACAACGTCAACATCAAGTTGGAC
ATCACCTCCCACAACGAGGACTACACCATCGTGGAACAGTACGAACGCGCCGAGGGCCGCCACTCCACCG
GCGGCATGGACGAGCTGTACAAGTAAAGCGGCCGCGACTCTAGATCATAATCAGCCATA
