>Addgene plasmid #54980 | mCherry-ARP2-N-14 | addgene partial sequence | sequence record 99223 | mCherry-R 5'-TTGGTCACCTTCAGCTTGG-3'
CCTCGATCTCGAACTCGTGGCCGTTCACGGAGCCCTCCATGTGCACCTTGAAGCGCATGAACTCCTTGAT
GATGGCCATGTTATCCTCCTCGCCCTTGCTCACCATGGTGGCGACCGGTCCAGATCCGCTGCCGCCTGAC
GCACCCCCTCGAACAGTCACACCAAGTTTCTCTAGCACACGGACACCCTTTTCTTGGTACTCTTGTCGGG
TCATCCAAAAGTTGTCTTTGTCTTTCATGATATCCGCTAGAACTGCACCACCCAGGAATACCATGTGCTT
TCTGCGGGGTGGGTCTTCAATGCGGATCTTAAATTTAGAAAGTTTTTCCACATCACCCTTCAAAACTCGT
TCTAAGTAAAGCTGTTTAAGTTCTCGTTCCAACCGTGATGGCAGGCCAGGATACATAGTAGACCCTCCAG
AAAGCACAATGTGTTTGTAGAATTCAGATCTGGTATCAATGTCAGCTGCCTGAATTGTGTTAAAAAGCAA
TTCAGCAACACCAACTCCTTCAACATTGATCAAGTGAGGCTGAAATAAAGCTTCTGGTGCTTCAAATCTC
TCTCCCCCAACTTTGATGATACGTCCATCTGGGAGTGTATAAGATTCAACTAATACTGTGGTTTCTAAGG
CCAGTTTCTGCTCTTGCTCAATATTATATCCCACGTAACACAGTTTTTCTTTAATCATGCGAACCGTTTC
AAAATCAGCAGAGTGGTTGAAGGCGTATCCTCGCAACAGAAGTAGCTTGATAAGATATCTAGTTATATCC
CTCCCAGCAATATCCAGTCTCCTGGTAAGATGAGGGAGAGAAAAGCCTTCATATACTGGGCAAATGTGAG
TCACACCATCTCCAGAGTCTACCACTACACCAGTCAATAA
