[The description below was written by a language model from this plasmid's Addgene catalogue record.]
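Description:
mCherry-ARP2-N-14 is a mammalian expression plasmid built on the mCherry-N1 backbone (about 4.75 kb without the insert) that produces human ARP2, the actin-related protein encoded by ACTR2, fused to the red fluorescent protein mCherry. The ARP2 coding sequence sits downstream of the CMV promoter, a strong constitutive promoter in most mammalian cell lines. It is placed upstream of the backbone-encoded mCherry, so the fluorescent tag is at the C terminus of ARP2. The "N-14" in the name probably refers to this N1-style orientation and to the length of the linker between the two proteins, but the record does not state this explicitly. The cloning method is also not recorded. The use of an SV40 polyA reverse sequencing primer suggests that the transcript ends at an SV40 polyadenylation signal.

In bacteria the plasmid is maintained at high copy under kanamycin selection. In mammalian cells a neomycin resistance marker allows G418 selection of stable transfectants. No feature table accompanies the record, so the origin of replication and the other backbone elements are not individually documented.

The stated purpose is localization imaging. ARP2 is a core subunit of the Arp2/3 complex, which nucleates branched actin filaments, so the fusion is expected to mark sites of Arp2/3-dependent actin assembly, such as lamellipodia, in cells. The mCherry tag has an excitation peak of 587 nm and an emission peak of 610 nm, which allows it to be combined with green or other spectrally distinct fluorescent markers.
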