Addgene plasmid #54980: mCherry-ARP2-N-14
Purpose: Localization: Actin Related Protein, Excitation: 587, Emission: 610
Depositing lab: Michael Davidson. Depositing organization: Florida State University, Tallahassee.
Backbone
  Vector backbone: mCherry-N1
  Backbone size w/o insert (bp): 4750
  Vector type: Mammalian Expression
  Selectable markers: Neomycin (select with G418)
Growth in bacteria
  Bacterial resistance: Kanamycin, 50 μg/mL
  Growth temperature: 37°C
  Growth strain: DH5alpha
  Copy number: High Copy
Gene/Insert
  Gene/Insert name: ARP2 (alt name: NM_001005386.1)
  Species: H. sapiens (human)
  Entrez Gene: ACTR2 (a.k.a. ARP2)
  Promoter: CMV
  Tag / fusion protein: mCherry (C terminal on backbone)
  Cloning method: Unknown
  Sequencing primers: 5′ CMV-F; 3′ SV40pA-R
Terms and licenses: Academic/Nonprofit Terms; Industry Terms: Not Available to Industry
Depositor comments: . Excitation = 587; Emission = 610
How to cite: mCherry-ARP2-N-14 was a gift from Michael Davidson (Addgene plasmid # 54980 ; http://n2t.net/addgene:54980 ; RRID:Addgene_54980)
